Addgene plasmid #245577: pICSL50003
Purpose: Level 0 Golden Gate part C-Terminal Tag with overhangs TTCG - GCTT
Depositing lab: Mark Youles. Depositing organization: Sainsbury Laboratory, Norwich.
Backbone
  Vector backbone: pICSL01003
  Backbone size w/o insert (bp): 2244
  Vector type: Synthetic Biology
Growth in bacteria
  Bacterial resistance: Spectinomycin, 50 μg/mL
  Growth temperature: 37°C
  Growth strain: DH5alpha
  Copy number: High Copy
Gene/Insert
  Gene/Insert name: C-Terminal tag SplitYFP -N terminus of YFP
  Species: Aequorea victoria
  Insert size (bp): 490
  Mutation: BsaI/BpiI sites removed by point-mutation
  Cloning method: Restriction Enzyme; 5′ cloning site BsaI (destroyed during cloning); 3′ cloning site BsaI (destroyed during cloning)
  Sequencing primers: 5′ TCACATGTTCTTTCCTGCG; 3′ GTCTCATGAGCGGATACATATTTGAATG
Terms and licenses: Academic/Nonprofit Terms; Industry Terms: Not Available to Industry
Depositor comments: Level 0 C-Terminal tag module used for GoldenGate assemblies using the MoClo overhang syntax
How to cite: pICSL50003 was a gift from Mark Youles (Addgene plasmid # 245577 ; http://n2t.net/addgene:245577 ; RRID:Addgene_245577)
