[The description below was written by a language model from this plasmid's Addgene catalogue record and pLannotate feature annotations shown in this document.]
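Description:
pICSL50003 is a Level 0 Golden Gate (MoClo syntax) part plasmid built on the small pICSL01003 synthetic-biology backbone and maintained in E. coli. It carries no expression machinery for its payload; it simply stores a standardised coding module for later assembly. Propagation relies on a high-copy ColE1/pUC-type origin, and selection is by spectinomycin through the aadA aminoglycoside adenylyltransferase gene, which lies downstream of a bla (AmpR) promoter annotation. The short integrase, gentamicin acetyltransferase and lacI fragments detected in the feature table appear to be non-functional remnants of the resistance cassette and backbone rather than working genes.

The insert, about 490 bp, is a C-terminal tag module encoding the N-terminal half of a split YFP derived from Aequorea victoria. Automated annotation matches it to VN155(I152L), an improved N-terminal fragment of mVenus developed for bimolecular fluorescence complementation. Internal BsaI and BpiI recognition sites have been removed by point mutation, so the part is compatible with Type IIS assembly. The module is defined by TTCG and GCTT overhangs, the MoClo positions for a C-terminal tag, so it can be joined in frame after a coding sequence lacking a stop codon and ahead of a terminator part. The promoter, gene of interest and terminator are supplied by other Level 0 modules during assembly into a transcription unit.

The typical use is building fusion proteins for BiFC assays. A protein tagged with this fragment is co-expressed with a partner carrying the complementary C-terminal YFP fragment, and fluorescence is reconstituted when the two proteins interact. The record does not specify the intended expression host.
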