Features (pLannotate 1.2.2; 7 found; start..end, strand, type, name):
     30..485     +  CDS            VN155(I152L): improved N-terminal fragment of mVenus for use in bimolecular fluorescence complementation (BiFC) (Kodama and Hu, 2010)
    620..724     +  promoter       AmpR promoter: bla
    715..795     -  CDS            int (fragment): INT2_ECOLX - Protein inferred from homology: Swiss-Prot protein existence level 3. Putative integrase believed to be involved in the insertion of antibiotic resistance genes into plasmids and transposons. From Escherichia coli.
    883..939     +  CDS            GmR (fragment): gentamycin acetyltransferase; aacC1; confers resistance to gentamycin
    946..1734    +  CDS            aadA: S3AD_ECOLX - Experimental evidence at protein level: Swiss-Prot protein existence level 1. Mediates bacterial resistance to the antibiotics streptomycin and spectinomycin. From Escherichia coli.
   1908..2496    +  rep_origin     ori: high-copy-number ColE1/pMB1/pBR322/pUC origin of replication
   2679..2728    +  CDS            lacI (fragment): lac repressor; lacI; The lac repressor binds to the lac operator to inhibit transcription in E. coli. This inhibition can be relieved by adding lactose or isopropyl-β-D-thiogalactopyranoside (IPTG).
>Addgene plasmid #245577 | pICSL50003 | addgene full sequence | sequence record 495500 | Addgene NGS Result
GGTCTCATTCGAACGCGGCTATTAGATCAATGGTGAGCAAGGGCGAGGAGCTGTTCACCGGGGTGGTGCC
CATCCTGGTCGAGCTGGACGGCGACGTAAACGGCCACAAGTTCAGCGTGTCCGGCGAGGGCGAGGGCGAT
GCCACCTACGGCAAGCTGACCCTGAAGCTGATCTGCACCACCGGCAAGCTGCCCGTGCCCTGGCCCACCC
TCGTGACCACCCTGGGCTACGGCCTGCAGTGCTTCGCCCGCTACCCCGACCACATGAAGCAGCACGACTT
CTTCAAGTCCGCCATGCCCGAAGGCTACGTCCAGGAGCGCACCATCTTCTTCAAGGACGACGGCAACTAC
AAGACCCGCGCCGAGGTGAAGTTCGAGGGCGACACCCTGGTGAACCGCATCGAGCTGAAGGGCATCGACT
TCAAGGAGGACGGCAACATCCTGGGGCACAAGCTGGAGTACAACTACAACAGCCACAACGTCTATATCAT
GGCCTGAGCTTTGAGACCACGTGGCTCTTCAGTGGACGAAAGGGCCTCGTGATACGCCTATTTTTATAGG
TTAATGTCATGATAATAATGGTTTCTTAGACGTCAGGTGGCACTTTTCGGGGAAATGTGCGCGGAACCCC
TATTTGTTTATTTTTCTAAATACATTCAAATATGTATCCGCTCATGAGACAATAACCCTGATAAATGCTT
CAATAATATTGAAAAAGGAAGAGTATGCGCTCACGCAACTGGTCCAGAACCTTGACCGAACGCAGCGGTG
GTAACGGCGCAGTGGCGGTTTTCATGGCTTGTTATGACTGTTTTTTTTTGGGGTACAGTCTATGCCTCGG
GCATCCAAGCAGCAAGCGCGTTACGCCGTGGGTCGATGTTTGATGTTATGGAGCAGCAACGATGTTACGC
AGCAGGGCAGTCGCCCTAAAACAAAGTTAAACATCATGAGGGAAGCGGTGATCGCCGAAGTATCGACTCA
ACTATCAGAGGTAGTTGGCGTCATCGAGCGCCATCTCGAACCGACGTTGCTGGCCGTACATTTGTACGGC
TCCGCAGTGGATGGCGGCCTGAAGCCACACAGCGATATTGATTTGCTGGTTACGGTGACCGTAAGGCTTG
ATGAAACAACGCGGCGAGCTTTGATCAACGACCTTTTGGAAACTTCGGCTTCCCCTGGAGAGAGCGAGAT
TCTCCGCGCTGTAGAAGTCACCATTGTTGTGCACGACGACATCATTCCGTGGCGTTATCCAGCTAAGCGC
GAACTGCAATTTGGAGAATGGCAGCGCAATGACATTCTTGCAGGTATCTTCGAGCCAGCCACGATCGACA
TTGATCTGGCTATCTTGCTGACAAAAGCAAGAGAACATAGCGTTGCCTTGGTAGGTCCAGCGGCGGAGGA
ACTCTTTGATCCGGTTCCTGAACAGGATCTATTTGAGGCGCTAAATGAAACCTTAACGCTATGGAACTCG
CCGCCCGACTGGGCTGGCGATGAGCGAAATGTAGTGCTTACGTTGTCCCGCATTTGGTACAGCGCAGTAA
CCGGCAAAATCGCGCCGAAGGATGTCGCTGCCGACTGGGCAATGGAGCGCCTGCCGGCCCAGTATCAGCC
CGTCATACTTGAAGCTAGACAGGCTTATCTTGGACAAGAAGAAGATCGCTTGGCCTCGCGCGCAGATCAG
TTGGAAGAATTTGTCCATTACGTAAAAGGCGAGATCACCAAGGTAGTCGGCAAATAACTGTCAGACCAAG
TTTACTCATATATACTTTAGATTGATTTAAAACTTCATTTTTAATTTAAAAGGATCTAGGTGAAGATCCT
TTTTGATAATCTCATGACCAAAATCCCTTAACGTGAGTTTTCGTTCCACTGAGCGTCAGACCCCGTAGAA
AAGATCAAAGGATCTTCTTGAGATCCTTTTTTTCTGCGCGTAATCTGCTGCTTGCAAACAAAAAAACCAC
CGCTACCAGCGGTGGTTTGTTTGCCGGATCAAGAGCTACCAACTCTTTTTCCGAAGGTAACTGGCTTCAG
CAGAGCGCAGATACCAAATACTGTTCTTCTAGTGTAGCCGTAGTTAGGCCACCACTTCAAGAACTCTGTA
GCACCGCCTACATACCTCGCTCTGCTAATCCTGTTACCAGTGGCTGCTGCCAGTGGCGATAAGTCGTGTC
TTACCGGGTTGGACTCAAGACGATAGTTACCGGATAAGGCGCAGCGGTCGGGCTGAACGGGGGGTTCGTG
CACACAGCCCAGCTTGGAGCGAACGACCTACACCGAACTGAGATACCTACAGCGTGAGCTATGAGAAAGC
GCCACGCTTCCCGAAGGGAGAAAGGCGGACAGGTATCCGGTAAGCGGCAGGGTCGGAACAGGAGAGCGCA
CGAGGGAGCTTCCAGGGGGAAACGCCTGGTATCTTTATAGTCCTGTCGGGTTTCGCCACCTCTGACTTGA
GCGTCGATTTTTGTGATGCTCGTCAGGGGGGCGGAGCCTATGGAAAAACGCCAGCAACGCGGCCTTTTTA
CGGTTCCTGGCCTTTTGCTGGCCTTTTGCTCACATGTTCTTTCCTGCGTTATCCCCTGATTCTGTGGATA
ACCGTATTACCGCCTTTGAGTGAGCTGATACCGCTCGCCGCAGCCGAACGACCGAGCGCAGCGAGTCAGT
GAGCGAGGAAGCGGAAGAGCGCCCAATACGCAAACCGCCTCTCCCCGCGCGTTGGCCGATTCATTAATCA
CTGT
